Addgene plasmid #162751: pMSCVII-AM
Purpose: Retroviral (MSCV) expression of ametrine fluorescent protein
Depositing lab: Maki Nakayama. Depositing organization: University of Colorado Denver and Anschutz Medical Campus. Publication: Multiplex T-cell Stimulation Assay Utilizing a T-cell Activation Reporter-based Detection System. Landry LG, Mann SE, Anderson AM, Nakayama M. Bio Protoc. 2021 Jan 20;11(2):e3883. doi: 10.21769/BioProtoc.3883. eCollection 2021 Jan 20. PubMed 33732772.
Backbone
  Vector backbone: pMSCVII
  Backbone manufacturer: Maki Nakayama
  Vector type: Mammalian Expression, Retroviral
Growth in bacteria
  Bacterial resistance: Ampicillin, 100 μg/mL
  Growth temperature: 37°C
  Growth strain: NEB Stable
  Copy number: High Copy
Gene/Insert
  Gene/Insert name: ametrine
  Species: Other
  Cloning method: Gibson Cloning
  Sequencing primers: 5′ 5pMIG; 3′ 3LTR-2
Terms and licenses: Academic/Nonprofit Terms; Industry Terms: Not Available to Industry
How to cite: pMSCVII-AM was a gift from Maki Nakayama (Addgene plasmid # 162751 ; http://n2t.net/addgene:162751 ; RRID:Addgene_162751)
