[The description below was written by a language model from this plasmid's Addgene catalogue record and pLannotate feature annotations shown in this document.]
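Description:
pMSCVII-AM is a gammaretroviral expression vector built on the pMSCVII backbone, a murine stem cell virus (MSCV) type plasmid, and is designed to deliver the fluorescent protein ametrine into mammalian cells. The 5,889-nt sequence record shows the typical proviral layout: a 5' LTR from murine embryonic stem cell virus, the MESV Ψ packaging signal, and a truncated MMLV gag segment lacking its start codon, which extends the packaging region and improves encapsidation of the genomic RNA without producing Gag protein. Immediately downstream lies the mAmetrine1.1 coding sequence, followed by a short multiple cloning site remnant and the 3' LTR. No internal promoter or IRES is annotated, so the reporter is presumably transcribed directly from the 5' LTR. The plasmid carries no functional gag, pol or env genes (only a small env fragment outside the LTRs), so these must be supplied in trans by a packaging system to make replication-defective particles.

In bacteria the plasmid is maintained by a high-copy ColE1/pUC-type origin and selected with ampicillin through the β-lactamase gene and its own promoter. The remaining backbone annotations (lac promoter and operator, and fragments of lacI, lacZα, rop, bom and TcR) are cloning remnants with no evident function. The insert was introduced by Gibson cloning.

mAmetrine1.1 is a photostable yellow-emitting protein with a large Stokes shift, excited by violet light, so it can be separated from conventional green and yellow reporters in flow cytometry. The associated publication describes a multiplex T-cell stimulation assay using activation reporters, which suggests the vector is used to mark transduced cell populations with a distinguishable colour, although the record does not spell out its exact role.
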