Features (pLannotate 1.2.2; 18 found; start..end, strand, type, name):
      1..517     +  LTR            5' LTR: 5' long terminal repeat from murine embryonic stem cell virus
    581..922     +  misc_feature   MESV Ψ: packaging signal of murine embryonic stem cell virus
    989..1405    +  CDS            gag (truncated): truncated Moloney murine leukemia virus (MMLV) gag gene lacking the start codon
   1420..2139    +  CDS            mAmetrine1.1: photostable yellow fluorescent protein with a large Stokes shift, excitable with violet light (Ai et al., 2008)
   2146..2164    +  misc_feature   MCS (fragment): pUC18/19 multiple cloning site
   2284..2798    +  LTR            3' LTR: 3' long terminal repeat from murine embryonic stem cell virus
   2960..2976    -  protein_bind   lac operator: The lac repressor binds to the lac operator to inhibit transcription in E. coli. This inhibition can be relieved by adding lactose or isopropyl-β-D-thiogalactopyranoside (IPTG). lac repressor encoded by lacI
   2984..3014    -  promoter       lac promoter: promoter for the E. coli lac operon
   3029..3050    -  protein_bind   CAP binding site: CAP binding activates transcription in the presence of cAMP. E. coli catabolite activator protein
   3063..3155    -  CDS            lacI (fragment): lac repressor; lacI; The lac repressor binds to the lac operator to inhibit transcription in E. coli. This inhibition can be relieved by adding lactose or isopropyl-β-D-thiogalactopyranoside (IPTG).
   3338..3926    -  rep_origin     ori: high-copy-number ColE1/pMB1/pBR322/pUC origin of replication
   4097..4957    -  CDS            AmpR: β-lactamase; bla; confers resistance to ampicillin, carbenicillin, and related antibiotics
   4958..5062    -  promoter       AmpR promoter: bla
   5157..5192    +  CDS            rop (fragment): Rop protein, which maintains plasmids at low copy number; rop
   5294..5393    +  misc_feature   bom (fragment): basis of mobility region from pBR322
   5399..5548    -  CDS            lacZα (fragment): LacZα fragment of β-galactosidase; lacZ fragment
   5548..5749    -  CDS            TcR (fragment): tetracycline efflux protein; tet; confers resistance to tetracycline
   5750..5848    +  CDS            env (fragment): murine leukemia virus gPr80 envelope polyprotein precursor; env; proteolytically cleaved into gp70SU and p15TM subunits
>Addgene plasmid #162751 | pMSCVII-AM | addgene full sequence | sequence record 320951 | Addgene NGS Result
AATGAAAGACCCCACCTGTAGGTTTGGCAAGCTAGCTTAAGTAACGCCATTTTGCAAGGCATGGAAAATA
CATAACTGAGAATAGAGAAGTTCAGATCAAGGTTAGGAACAGAGAGACAGCAGAATATGGGCCAAACAGG
ATATCTGTGGTAAGCAGTTCCTGCCCCGGCTCAGGGCCAAGAACAGATGGTCCCCAGATGCGGTCCCGCC
CTCAGCAGTTTCTAGAGAACCATCAGATGTTTCCAGGGTGCCCCAAGGACCTGAAATGACCCTGTGCCTT
ATTTGAACTAACCAATCAGTTCGCTTCTCGCTTCTGTTCGCGCGCTTCTGCTCCCCGAGCTCAATAAAAG
AGCCCACAACCCCTCACTCGGCGCGCCAGTCCTCCGATAGACTGCGTCGCCCGGGTACCCGTATTCCCAA
TAAAGCCTCTTGCTGTTTGCATCCGAATCGTGGACTCGCTGATCCTTGGGAGGGTCTCCTCAGATTGATT
GACTGCCCACCTCGGGGGTCTTTCATTTGGAGGTTCCACCGAGATTTGGAGACCCCTGCCCAGGGACCAC
CGACCCCCCCGCCGGGAGGTAAGCTGGCCAGCGGTCGTTTCGTGTCTGTCTCTGTCTTTGTGCGTGTTTG
TGCCGGCATCTAATGTTTGCGCCTGCGTCTGTACTAGTTAGCTAACTAGCTCTGTATCTGGCGGACCCGT
GGTGGAACTGACGAGTTCTGAACACCCGGCCGCAACCCTGGGAGACGTCCCAGGGACTTTGGGGGCCGTT
TTTGTGGCCCGACCTGAGGAAGGGAGTCGATGTGGAATCCGACCCCGTCAGGATATGTGGTTCTGGTAGG
AGACGAGAACCTAAAACAGTTCCCGCCTCCGTCTGAATTTTTGCTTTCGGTTTGGAACCGAAGCCGCGCG
TCTTGTCTGCTGCAGCGCTGCAGCATCGTTCTGTGTTGTCTCTGTCTGACTGTGTTTCTGTATTTGTCTG
AAAATTAGGGCCAGACTGTTACCACTCCCTTAAGTTTGACCTTAGGTCACTGGAAAGATGTCGAGCGGAT
CGCTCACAACCAGTCGGTAGATGTCAAGAAGAGACGTTGGGTTACCTTCTGCTCTGCAGAATGGCCAACC
TTTAACGTCGGATGGCCGCGAGACGGCACCTTTAACCGAGACCTCATCACCCAGGTTAAGATCAAGGTCT
TTTCACCTGGCCCGCATGGACACCCAGACCAGGTCCCCTACATCGTGACCTGGGAAGCCTTGGCTTTTGA
CCCCCCTCCCTGGGTCAAGCCCTTTGTACACCCTAAGCCTCCGCCTCCTCTTCCTCCATCCGCCCCGTCT
CTCCCCCTTGAACCTCCTCGTTCGACCCCGCCTCGATCCTCCCTTTATCCAGCCCTCACTCCTTCTCTAG
GCGCCGGAATTCAGCCACCATGGTGAGCAAGGGCGAGGAGCTGTTCACCGGGGTGGTGCCCATCCTGGTC
GAGCTGGACGGCGACGTAAACGGCCACAGGTTCAGCGTGCGCGGCGAGGGCGAGGGCGATGCCACCAACG
GCAAGCTGACCCTGAAGTTCATCTGCACCTCCGGCGAGCTGCCCGTGCCCTGGCCCACCCTCGTGACCAC
CCTGTCTTACGGCGTGCAGTGCTTCGCCCGCTACCCCGACCACATGAAGCAGCACGACTTCTTCAAGTCC
GCCATGCCCGAAGGCTACGTCCAGGAGCGCACCATCTCCTTCAAGGACGACGGCAGCTACAGGACCCGCG
CCGAGGTGAAGTTCGAGGGCGACACCCTGGTGAACCGCATCGAGCTGAAGGGCATCGACTTCAAGGAGGA
CGGCAACATCCTGGGGCACAAGCTGGAGTACAACATGAACGCGTGGGACGCGTATATCACGGCCGACAAG
CAGAAGAACGGCATCAAAGCGAACTTCAAGATCGAGCACAACGTCAAGGACGGCGGCGTGCAGCTCGCCG
ACGCGTACCAGCAGAACACCCCCATCGGCGACGGCTCCGTGCTGCTGCCTGACAACCACTACCTGAGCTT
CCAGAGCAAGCTGTTCAAAGACCCCAACGAGCAGCGCGATCACATGGTCCTGCTGGAGTTCGTTACCGCC
GCCGGGATAACTCCCGGCATGGACGAGCTGTACAAGTAACTCGAGCCTGCAGGCATGCAAGCTTCAGGTA
GCCGGCTAACGTTAACAACCGGTACCTCTAGAACTATAGCTAGCATGCGCAAATTTAAAGCGCTGATATC
GATAAAATAAAAGATTTTATTTAGTCTCCAGAAAAAGGGGGGAATGAAAGACCCCACCTGTAGGTTTGGC
AAGCTAGCTTAAGTAACGCCATTTTGCAAGGCATGGAAAATACATAACTGAGAATAGAGAAGTTCAGATC
AAGGTTAGGAACAGAGAGACAGCAGAATATGGGCCAAACAGGATATCTGTGGTAAGCAGTTCCTGCCCCG
GCTCAGGGCCAAGAACAGATGGTCCCCAGATGCGGTCCCGCCCTCAGCAGTTTCTAGAGAACCATCAGAT
GTTTCCAGGGTGCCCCAAGGACCTGAAATGACCCTGTGCCTTATTTGAACTAACCAATCAGTTCGCTTCT
CGCTTCTGTTCGCGCGCTTCTGCTCCCCGAGCTCAATAAAAGAGCCCACAACCCCTCACTCGGCGCGCCA
GTCCTCCGATAGACTGCGTCGCCCGGGTACCCGTGTATCCAATAAACCCTCTTGCAGTTGCATCCGACTT
GTGGTCTCGCTGTTCCTTGGGAGGGTCTCCTCTGAGTGATTGACTACCCGTCAGCGGGGGTCTTTCATGG
GTAACAGTTTCTTGAAGTTGGAGAACAACATTCTGAGGGTAGGAGTCGAATATTAAGTAATCCTGACTCA
ATTAGCCACTGTTTTGAATCCACATACTCCAATACTCCTGAAATAGTTCATTATGGACAGCGCAGAAAGA
GCTGGGGAGAATTGTGAAATTGTTATCCGCTCACAATTCCACACAACATACGAGCCGGAAGCATAAAGTG
TAAAGCCTGGGGTGCCTAATGAGTGAGCTAACTCACATTAATTGCGTTGCGCTCACTGCCCGCTTTCCAG
TCGGGAAACCTGTCGTGCCAGCTGCATTAATGAATCGGCCAACGCGCGGGGAGAGGCGGTTTGCGTATTG
GGCGCTCTTCCGCTTCCTCGCTCACTGACTCGCTGCGCTCGGTCGTTCGGCTGCGGCGAGCGGTATCAGC
TCACTCAAAGGCGGTAATACGGTTATCCACAGAATCAGGGGATAACGCAGGAAAGAACATGTGAGCAAAA
GGCCAGCAAAAGGCCAGGAACCGTAAAAAGGCCGCGTTGCTGGCGTTTTTCCATAGGCTCCGCCCCCCTG
ACGAGCATCACAAAAATCGACGCTCAAGTCAGAGGTGGCGAAACCCGACAGGACTATAAAGATACCAGGC
GTTTCCCCCTGGAAGCTCCCTCGTGCGCTCTCCTGTTCCGACCCTGCCGCTTACCGGATACCTGTCCGCC
TTTCTCCCTTCGGGAAGCGTGGCGCTTTCTCATAGCTCACGCTGTAGGTATCTCAGTTCGGTGTAGGTCG
TTCGCTCCAAGCTGGGCTGTGTGCACGAACCCCCCGTTCAGCCCGACCGCTGCGCCTTATCCGGTAACTA
TCGTCTTGAGTCCAACCCGGTAAGACACGACTTATCGCCACTGGCAGCAGCCACTGGTAACAGGATTAGC
AGAGCGAGGTATGTAGGCGGTGCTACAGAGTTCTTGAAGTGGTGGCCTAACTACGGCTACACTAGAAGAA
CAGTATTTGGTATCTGCGCTCTGCTGAAGCCAGTTACCTTCGGAAAAAGAGTTGGTAGCTCTTGATCCGG
CAAACAAACCACCGCTGGTAGCGGTGGTTTTTTTGTTTGCAAGCAGCAGATTACGCGCAGAAAAAAAGGA
TCTCAAGAAGATCCTTTGATCTTTTCTACGGGGTCTGACGCTCAGTGGAACGAAAACTCACGTTAAGGGA
TTTTGGTCATGAGATTATCAAAAAGGATCTTCACCTAGATCCTTTTAAATTAAAAATGAAGTTTTAAATC
AATCTAAAGTATATATGAGTAAACTTGGTCTGACAGTTACCAATGCTTAATCAGTGAGGCACCTATCTCA
GCGATCTGTCTATTTCGTTCATCCATAGTTGCCTGACTCCCCGTCGTGTAGATAACTACGATACGGGAGG
GCTTACCATCTGGCCCCAGTGCTGCAATGATACCGCGAGACCCACGCTCACCGGCTCCAGATTTATCAGC
AATAAACCAGCCAGCCGGAAGGGCCGAGCGCAGAAGTGGTCCTGCAACTTTATCCGCCTCCATCCAGTCT
ATTAATTGTTGCCGGGAAGCTAGAGTAAGTAGTTCGCCAGTTAATAGTTTGCGCAACGTTGTTGCCATTG
CTACAGGCATCGTGGTGTCACGCTCGTCGTTTGGTATGGCTTCATTCAGCTCCGGTTCCCAACGATCAAG
GCGAGTTACATGATCCCCCATGTTGTGCAAAAAAGCGGTTAGCTCCTTCGGTCCTCCGATCGTTGTCAGA
AGTAAGTTGGCCGCAGTGTTATCACTCATGGTTATGGCAGCACTGCATAATTCTCTTACTGTCATGCCAT
CCGTAAGATGCTTTTCTGTGACTGGTGAGTACTCAACCAAGTCATTCTGAGAATAGTGTATGCGGCGACC
GAGTTGCTCTTGCCCGGCGTCAATACGGGATAATACCGCGCCACATAGCAGAACTTTAAAAGTGCTCATC
ATTGGAAAACGTTCTTCGGGGCGAAAACTCTCAAGGATCTTACCGCTGTTGAGATCCAGTTCGATGTAAC
CCACTCGTGCACCCAACTGATCTTCAGCATCTTTTACTTTCACCAGCGTTTCTGGGTGAGCAAAAACAGG
AAGGCAAAATGCCGCAAAAAAGGGAATAAGGGCGACACGGAAATGTTGAATACTCATACTCTTCCTTTTT
CAATATTATTGAAGCATTTATCAGGGTTATTGTCTCATGAGCGGATACATATTTGAATGTATTTAGAAAA
ATAAACAAATAGGGGTTCCGCGCACATTTCCCCGAAAAGTGCCACCTGACGTCTAAGAAACCATTATTAT
CATGACATTAACCTATAAAAATAGGCGTATCACGAGGCCCTTTCGTCTCGCGCGTTTCGGTGATGACGGT
GAAAACCTCTGACACATGCAGCTCCCGGAGACGGTCACAGCTTGTCTGTAAGCGGATGCCGGGAGCAGAC
AAGCCCGTCAGGGCGCGTCAGCGGGTGTTGGCGGGTGTCGGGGCTGGCTTAACTATGCGGCATCAGAGCA
GATTGTACTGAGAGTGCACCATATGCGGTGTGAAATACCGCACAGATGCGTAAGGAGAAAATACCGCATC
AGGCGCCATTCGCCATTCAGGCTGCGCAACTGTTGGGAAGGGCGATCGGTGCGGGCCTCTTCGCTATTAC
GCCAGCTGGCGAAAGGGGGATGTGCTGCAAGGCGATTAAGTTGGGTAACGCCAGGGTTTTCCCAGTCACG
ACGTTGTAAAACGACGGCGCAAGGAATGGTGCATGCAAGGAGATGGCGCCCAACAGTCCCCCGGCCACGG
GGCCTGCCACCATACCCACGCCGAAACAAGCGCTCATGAGCCCGAAGTGGCGAGCCCGATCTTCCCCATC
GGTGATGTCGGCGATATAGGCGCCAGCAACCGCACCTGTGGCGCCGGTGATGCCGGCCACGATGCGTCCG
GCGTAGAGGCGATTAGTCCAATTTGTTAAAGACAGGATATCAGTGGTCCAGGCTCTAGTTTTGACTCAAC
AATATCACCAGCTGAAGCCTATAGAGTACGAGCCATAGATAAAATAAAAGATTTTATTTAGTCTCCAGAA
AAAGGGGGG
